Addgene plasmid #70367: R777-E083 Hs.FGFR1
Purpose: Gateway ORF clone of human FGFR1 [NM_001174063.1] with stop codon (for native or N-terminal fusions)
Depositing lab: Dominic Esposito. Depositing organization: National Cancer Institute (NCI).
Backbone
  Vector backbone: pDonor-255
  Backbone size w/o insert (bp): 2693
  Vector type: Gateway Entry Clone
Growth in bacteria
  Bacterial resistance: Spectinomycin, 50 μg/mL
  Growth temperature: 37°C
  Growth strain: DH10B
  Copy number: High Copy
Gene/Insert
  Gene/Insert name: FGFR1 (alt name: NM_001174063.1)
  Species: H. sapiens (human)
  Insert size (bp): 2463
  Entrez Gene: FGFR1 (a.k.a. BFGFR, CD331, CEK, ECCL, FGFBR, FGFR-1, FLG, FLT-2, FLT2, HBGFR, HH2, HRTFDS, KAL2, N-SAM, OGD, bFGF-R-1)
  Cloning method: Gateway Cloning
  Sequencing primers: 5′ M13F 23-mer (5'-CCCAGTCACGACGTTGTAAAACG); 3′ attLR 23-mer (5'-TAACATCAGAGATTTTGAGACAC)
Terms and licenses: Academic/Nonprofit Terms; Industry Terms: Not Available to Industry
How to cite: R777-E083 Hs.FGFR1 was a gift from Dominic Esposito (Addgene plasmid # 70367 ; http://n2t.net/addgene:70367 ; RRID:Addgene_70367)
