[The description below was written by a language model from this plasmid's Addgene catalogue record and pLannotate feature annotations shown in this document.]
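Description:
R777-E083 Hs.FGFR1 is a Gateway entry clone built on the pDonor-255 backbone. It carries the human FGFR1 open reading frame (reference transcript NM_001174063.1) in a small bacterial plasmid of about 5.2 kb. It is propagated in E. coli from a high-copy ColE1/pUC-type origin and selected with spectinomycin through the aadA (SmR) aminoglycoside adenylyltransferase gene. This gene sits downstream of remnants of a class 1 integron Pc promoter and a gentamicin acetyltransferase fragment. Short lacZα and lacI fragments are backbone leftovers, and rrnB T1 and T2 terminators lie in the backbone upstream of the cloning region, an arrangement that typically shields an insert from read-through transcription.

The roughly 2.46 kb insert encodes fibroblast growth factor receptor 1, a cell-surface receptor tyrosine kinase involved in embryonic development, proliferation, differentiation and migration. It is flanked by attL recombination sites. The automated annotation labels the upstream site attL3 and the downstream one a partial attL2, so the exact attL variant at the 5′ end should be checked against the sequence rather than assumed. No eukaryotic or bacterial promoter drives the ORF, as expected for an entry clone. Expression instead depends on moving the insert by LR Clonase recombination into a destination vector that supplies the promoter, tags and host-specific elements. Because the ORF keeps its native stop codon, it suits expression of untagged FGFR1 or N-terminal fusions but not C-terminal fusions. The clone serves as a sequence-defined starting point for building FGFR1 expression constructs.
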