Features (pLannotate 1.2.2; 11 found; start..end, strand, type, name):
     18..54      -  CDS            lacZα (fragment): LacZα fragment of β-galactosidase; lacZ fragment
     85..180     +  protein_bind   attL3: mutant version of attL; recombination site for the Gateway® LR reaction LR Clonase™
    186..2645    +  CDS            FGFR1: FGFR1_HUMAN - Also known as BFGFR, CEK, FGFBR, FLG, FLT2, HBGFR. Experimental evidence at protein level: Swiss-Prot protein existence level 1. Tyrosine-protein kinase that acts as cell-surface receptor for fibroblast growth factors and plays an essential role in the regulation of embryonic development, cell proliferation, differentiation and migration. Required for normal mesoderm patterning and correct axial organization during embryonic development, normal skeletogenesis and normal development of the gonadotropin-releasing hormone (GnRH) neuronal system. Phosphorylates PLCG1, FRS2, GAB1 and
   2653..2746    -  protein_bind   attL2 (fragment): mutant version of attL; recombination site for the Gateway® LR reaction LR Clonase™
   2861..2884    +  promoter       Pc promoter (fragment): intI1 (promoter lies within the coding sequence); class 1 integron promoter
   3060..3116    +  CDS            GmR (fragment): gentamycin acetyltransferase; aacC1; confers resistance to gentamycin
   3123..3914    +  CDS            SmR: aminoglycoside adenylyltransferase (Murphy, 1985); aadA; confers resistance to spectinomycin and streptomycin
   4007..4595    +  rep_origin     ori: high-copy-number ColE1/pMB1/pBR322/pUC origin of replication
   4778..4870    +  CDS            lacI (fragment): lac repressor; lacI; The lac repressor binds to the lac operator to inhibit transcription in E. coli. This inhibition can be relieved by adding lactose or isopropyl-β-D-thiogalactopyranoside (IPTG).
   4925..4952    -  terminator     rrnB T2 terminator: transcription terminator T2 from the E. coli rrnB gene
   5084..5127    +  terminator     rrnB T1 terminator: Escherichia coli rrnB; transcription terminator T1 from the E. coli rrnB gene
>Addgene plasmid #70367 | R777-E083 Hs.FGFR1 | depositor full sequence | sequence record 125816 | Full Sequence
TTAACGCTAGCATGGATGTTTTCCCAGTCACGACGTTGTAAAACGACGGCCAGTCTTAAAATTCGAGCTC
GGTCCGAGGATCCGAAATAATGATTTTATTTTGACTGATAGTGACCTGTTCGTTGCAACAAATTGATAAG
CAATGCTTTTTTATAATGCCAACTTTGTACAAAAAAGTTGGCACCATGTGGAGCTGGAAGTGCCTCCTCT
TCTGGGCTGTGCTGGTCACAGCCACACTCTGCACCGCTAGGCCGTCCCCGACCTTGCCTGAACAAGCCCA
GCCCTGGGGAGCCCCTGTGGAAGTGGAGTCCTTCCTGGTCCACCCCGGTGACCTGCTGCAGCTTCGCTGT
CGGCTGCGGGACGATGTGCAGAGCATCAACTGGCTGCGGGACGGGGTGCAGCTGGCGGAAAGCAACCGCA
CCCGCATCACAGGGGAGGAGGTGGAGGTGCAGGACTCCGTGCCCGCAGACTCCGGCCTCTATGCTTGCGT
AACCAGCAGCCCCTCGGGCAGTGACACCACCTACTTCTCCGTCAATGTTTCAGATGCTCTCCCCTCCTCG
GAGGATGATGATGATGATGATGACTCCTCTTCAGAGGAGAAAGAAACAGATAACACCAAACCAAACCGTA
TGCCCGTAGCTCCATATTGGACATCCCCAGAAAAGATGGAAAAGAAATTGCATGCAGTGCCGGCTGCCAA
GACAGTGAAGTTCAAATGCCCTTCCAGTGGGACCCCAAACCCCACACTGCGCTGGTTGAAAAATGGCAAA
GAATTCAAACCTGACCACAGAATTGGAGGCTACAAGGTCCGTTATGCCACCTGGAGCATCATAATGGACT
CTGTGGTGCCCTCTGACAAGGGCAACTACACCTGCATTGTGGAGAATGAGTACGGCAGCATCAACCACAC
ATACCAGCTGGATGTCGTGGAGCGGTCCCCTCACCGGCCCATCCTGCAAGCAGGGTTGCCCGCCAACAAA
ACAGTGGCCCTGGGTAGCAACGTGGAGTTCATGTGTAAGGTGTACAGTGACCCGCAGCCGCACATCCAGT
GGCTAAAGCACATCGAGGTGAATGGGAGCAAGATTGGCCCAGACAACCTGCCTTATGTCCAGATCTTGAA
GACTGCTGGAGTTAATACCACCGACAAAGAGATGGAGGTGCTTCACTTAAGAAATGTCTCCTTTGAGGAC
GCAGGGGAGTATACGTGCTTGGCGGGTAACTCTATCGGACTCTCCCATCACTCTGCATGGTTGACCGTTC
TGGAAGCCCTGGAAGAGAGGCCGGCAGTGATGACCTCGCCCCTGTACCTGGAGATCATCATCTATTGCAC
AGGGGCCTTCCTCATCTCCTGCATGGTGGGGTCGGTCATCGTCTACAAGATGAAGAGTGGTACCAAGAAG
AGTGACTTCCACAGCCAGATGGCTGTGCACAAGCTGGCCAAGAGCATCCCTCTGCGCAGACAGGTGTCTG
CTGACTCCAGTGCATCCATGAACTCTGGGGTTCTTCTGGTTCGGCCATCACGGCTCTCCTCCAGTGGGAC
TCCCATGCTAGCAGGGGTCTCTGAGTATGAGCTTCCCGAAGACCCTCGCTGGGAGCTGCCTCGGGACAGA
CTGGTCTTAGGCAAACCCCTGGGAGAGGGCTGCTTTGGGCAGGTGGTGTTGGCAGAGGCTATCGGGCTGG
ACAAGGACAAACCCAACCGTGTGACCAAAGTGGCTGTGAAGATGTTGAAGTCGGACGCAACAGAGAAAGA
CTTGTCAGACCTGATCTCAGAAATGGAGATGATGAAGATGATCGGGAAGCATAAGAATATCATCAACCTG
CTGGGGGCCTGCACGCAGGATGGTCCCTTGTATGTCATCGTGGAGTATGCCTCCAAGGGCAACCTGCGGG
AGTACCTGCAGGCCCGGAGGCCCCCAGGGCTGGAATACTGCTACAACCCCAGCCACAACCCAGAGGAGCA
GCTCTCCTCCAAGGACCTGGTGTCCTGCGCCTACCAGGTGGCCCGAGGCATGGAGTATCTGGCCTCCAAG
AAGTGCATACACCGAGACCTGGCAGCCAGGAATGTCCTGGTGACAGAGGACAATGTGATGAAGATAGCAG
ACTTTGGCCTCGCACGGGACATTCACCACATCGACTACTATAAAAAGACAACCAACGGCCGACTGCCTGT
GAAGTGGATGGCACCCGAGGCATTATTTGACCGGATCTACACCCACCAGAGTGATGTGTGGTCTTTCGGG
GTGCTCCTGTGGGAGATCTTCACTCTGGGCGGCTCCCCATACCCCGGTGTGCCTGTGGAGGAACTTTTCA
AGCTGCTGAAGGAGGGTCACCGCATGGACAAGCCCAGTAACTGCACCAACGAGCTGTACATGATGATGCG
GGACTGCTGGCATGCAGTGCCCTCACAGAGACCCACCTTCAAGCAGCTGGTGGAAGACCTGGACCGCATC
GTGGCCTTGACCTCCAACCAGGAGTACCTGGACCTGTCCATGCCCCTGGACCAGTACTCCCCCAGCTTTC
CCGACACCCGGAGCTCTACGTGCTCCTCAGGGGAGGATTCCGTCTTCTCTCATGAGCCGCTGCCCGAGGA
GCCCTGCCTGCCCCGACACCCAGCCCAGCTTGCCAATGGCGGACTCAAACGCCGCTAATCAACTTTCTTG
TACAAAGTTGGCATTATAGGAAAGCATTGCTTATCAATTTGTTGCAACGAACAGGTCACTATCAGTCAAA
ATAAAATCATTATTTGCATGCAAGCTTAGATCCTCTAGACCAGCCAGGACAGAAATGCCTCGACTTCGCT
GCTACCCAAGGTTGCCGGGTGACGCACACCGTGGAAACGGATGAAGGCACGAACCCAGTGGACATAAGCC
TGTTCGGTTCGTAAGCTGTAATGCAAGTAGCGTATGCGCTCACGCAACTGGTCCAGAACCTTGACCGAAC
GCAGCGGTGGTAACGGCGCAGTGGCGGTTTTCATGGCTTGTTATGACTGTTTTTTTGGGGTACAGTCTAT
GCCTCGGGCATCCAAGCAGCAAGCGCGTTACGCCGTGGGTCGATGTTTGATGTTATGGAGCAGCAACGAT
GTTACGCAGCAGGGCAGTCGCCCTAAAACAAAGTTAAACATTATGAGGGAAGCGGTGATCGCCGAAGTAT
CGACTCAACTATCAGAGGTAGTTGGCGTCATCGAGCGCCATCTCGAACCGACGTTGCTGGCCGTACATTT
GTACGGCTCCGCAGTGGATGGCGGCCTGAAGCCACACAGTGATATTGATTTGCTGGTTACGGTGACCGTA
AGGCTTGATGAAACAACGCGGCGAGCTTTGATCAACGACCTTTTGGAAACTTCGGCTTCCCCTGGAGAGA
GCGAGATTCTCCGCGCTGTAGAAGTCACCATTGTTGTGCACGACGACATCATTCCGTGGCGTTATCCAGC
TAAGCGCGAACTGCAATTTGGAGAATGGCAGCGCAATGACATTCTTGCAGGTATCTTCGAGCCAGCCACG
ATCGACATTGATCTGGCTATCTTGCTGACAAAAGCAAGAGAACATAGCGTTGCCTTGGTAGGTCCAGCGG
CGGAGGAACTCTTTGATCCGGTTCCTGAACAGGATCTATTTGAGGCGCTAAATGAAACCTTAACGCTATG
GAACTCGCCGCCCGACTGGGCTGGCGATGAGCGAAATGTAGTGCTTACGTTGTCCCGCATTTGGTACAGC
GCAGTAACCGGCAAAATCGCGCCGAAGGATGTCGCTGCCGACTGGGCAATGGAGCGCCTGCCGGCCCAGT
ATCAGCCCGTCATACTTGAAGCTAGACAGGCTTATCTTGGACAAGAAGAAGATCGCTTGGCCTCGCGCGC
AGATCAGTTGGAAGAATTTGTCCACTACGTGAAAGGCGAGATCACCAAGGTAGTCGGCAAATAACCCTCG
AGCCACCCATGACCAAAATCCCTTAACGTGAGTTACGCGTCGTTCCACTGAGCGTCAGACCCCGTAGAAA
AGATCAAAGGATCTTCTTGAGATCCTTTTTTTCTGCGCGTAATCTGCTGCTTGCAAACAAAAAAACCACC
GCTACCAGCGGTGGTTTGTTTGCCGGATCAAGAGCTACCAACTCTTTTTCCGAAGGTAACTGGCTTCAGC
AGAGCGCAGATACCAAATACTGTCCTTCTAGTGTAGCCGTAGTTAGGCCACCACTTCAAGAACTCTGTAG
CACCGCCTACATACCTCGCTCTGCTAATCCTGTTACCAGTGGCTGCTGCCAGTGGCGATAAGTCGTGTCT
TACCGGGTTGGACTCAAGACGATAGTTACCGGATAAGGCGCAGCGGTCGGGCTGAACGGGGGGTTCGTGC
ACACAGCCCAGCTTGGAGCGAACGACCTACACCGAACTGAGATACCTACAGCGTGAGCATTGAGAAAGCG
CCACGCTTCCCGAAGGGAGAAAGGCGGACAGGTATCCGGTAAGCGGCAGGGTCGGAACAGGAGAGCGCAC
GAGGGAGCTTCCAGGGGGAAACGCCTGGTATCTTTATAGTCCTGTCGGGTTTCGCCACCTCTGACTTGAG
CGTCGATTTTTGTGATGCTCGTCAGGGGGGCGGAGCCTATGGAAAAACGCCAGCAACGCGGCCTTTTTAC
GGTTCCTGGCCTTTTGCTGGCCTTTTGCTCACATGTTCTTTCCTGCGTTATCCCCTGATTCTGTGGATAA
CCGTATTACCGCCTTTGAGTGAGCTGATACCGCTCGCCGCAGCCGAACGACCGAGCGCAGCGAGTCAGTG
AGCGAGGAAGCGGAAGAGCGCCCAATACGCAAACCGCCTCTCCCCGCGCGTTGGCCGATTCATTAATGCA
GCTGGCACGACAGGTTTCCCGACTGGAAAGCGGGCAGTGAGCGCAACGCAATTAATACGCGTACCGCTAG
CCAGGAAGAGTTTGTAGAAACGCAAAAAGGCCATCCGTCAGGATGGCCTTCTGCTTAGTTTGATGCCTGG
CAGTTTATGGCGGGCGTCCTGCCCGCCACCCTCCGGGCCGTTGCTTCACAACGTTCAAATCCGCTCCCGG
CGGATTTGTCCTACTCAGGAGAGCGTTCACCGACAAACAACAGATAAAACGAAAGGCCCAGTCTTCCGAC
TGAGCCTTTCGTTTTATTTGATGCCTGGCAGTTCCCTACTCTCGCG
