>Addgene plasmid #70367 | R777-E083 Hs.FGFR1 | addgene partial sequence | sequence record 129424 | pCR8_R1 5'-cgaaccgaacaggcttatgt-3'
GTGCGTCACCCGGCAACCTTGGGTAGCAGCGAAGTCGAGGCATTTCTGTCCTGGCTGGTCTAGAGGATCT
AAGCTTGCATGCAAATAATGATTTTATTTTGACTGATAGTGACCTGTTCGTTGCAACAAATTGATAAGCA
ATGCTTTCCTATAATGCCAACTTTGTACAAGAAAGTTGATTAGCGGCGTTTGAGTCCGCCATTGGCAAGC
TGGGCTGGGTGTCGGGGCAGGCAGGGCTCCTCGGGCAGCGGCTCATGAGAGAAGACGGAATCCTCCCCTG
AGGAGCACGTAGAGCTCCGGGTGTCGGGAAAGCTGGGGGAGTACTGGTCCAGGGGCATGGACAGGTCCAG
GTACTCCTGGTTGGAGGTCAAGGCCACGATGCGGTCCAGGTCTTCCACCAGCTGCTTGAAGGTGGGTCTC
TGTGAGGGCACTGCATGCCAGCAGTCCCGCATCATCATGTACAGCTCGTTGGTGCAGTTACTGGGCTTGT
CCATGCGGTGACCCTCCTTCAGCAGCTTGAAAAGTTCCTCCACAGGCACACCGGGGTATGGGGAGCCGCC
CAGAGTGAAGATCTCCCACAGGAGCACCCCGAAAGACCACACATCACTCTGGTGGGTGTAGATCCGGTCA
AATAATGCCTCGGGTGCCATCCACTTCACAGGCAGTCGGCCGTTGGTTGTCTTTTTATAGTAGTCGATGT
GGTGAATGTCCCGTGCGAGGCCAAAGTCTGCTATCTTCATCACATTGTCCTCTGTCACCAGGACATTCCT
GGCTGCCAGGTCTCGGTGTATGCACTTCTTGGAGGCCAGATACTCCATGCCTCGGGCCACCTGGTAGGCG
CAGGACACCAGGTCCTTGGA
